Addgene plasmid #18964: Luciferase-pcDNA3
Depositing lab: William Kaelin. Depositing organization: Dana-Farber Cancer Institute. Publication: Mouse model for noninvasive imaging of HIF prolyl hydroxylase activity: assessment of an oral agent that stimulates erythropoietin production. Safran M, Kim WY, O'Connell F, Flippin L, Gunzler V, Horner JW, Depinho RA, Kaelin WG. Proc Natl Acad Sci U S A. 2006 Jan 3. 103(1):105-10. 10.1073/pnas.0509459103 PubMed 16373502.
Backbone
  Vector backbone: pcDNA3
  Backbone manufacturer: Invitrogen
  Backbone size w/o insert (bp): 5352
  Vector type: Mammalian Expression
  Selectable markers: Neomycin (select with G418)
Growth in bacteria
  Bacterial resistance: Ampicillin, 100 μg/mL
  Growth temperature: 37°C
  Growth strain: DH5alpha
  Growth instructions: DH5alpha
  Copy number: High Copy
Gene/Insert
  Gene/Insert name: Firefly Luciferase
  Species: derived from firefly and optimized for mamalian expression
  Insert size (bp): 1689
  GenBank ID: AAA89082
  Cloning method: Restriction Enzyme; 5′ cloning site Hind III (not destroyed); 3′ cloning site Xba I (not destroyed)
  Sequencing primers: 5′ T7; 3′ SP6
Terms and licenses: Academic/Nonprofit Terms; Industry Terms: Not Available to Industry
How to cite: Luciferase-pcDNA3 was a gift from William Kaelin (Addgene plasmid # 18964 ; http://n2t.net/addgene:18964 ; RRID:Addgene_18964)
