[The description below was written by a language model from this plasmid's Addgene catalogue record.]
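Description:
Luciferase-pcDNA3 is a mammalian expression plasmid built on the Invitrogen pcDNA3 backbone (about 5.35 kb without insert) and carrying a firefly luciferase coding sequence of roughly 1.7 kb. The insert is described as derived from firefly and optimized for mammalian expression, and it was placed into the polylinker by restriction cloning between HindIII at the 5′ end and XbaI at the 3′ end, with both sites preserved so the reporter can be excised or replaced. The plasmid is maintained in E. coli as a high-copy construct under ampicillin selection, and it carries a neomycin resistance marker that allows G418 selection of stably transfected mammalian cells.

The record does not explicitly list the promoter or other regulatory elements, and no feature table is provided. pcDNA3 is generally known as a vector that drives inserts from the strong constitutive CMV immediate-early promoter with a downstream polyadenylation signal. The use of T7 and SP6 as the 5′ and 3′ sequencing primers fits the phage promoter sites that flank the pcDNA3 cloning region. No tags or fusion partners are recorded, so the construct appears to express unmodified luciferase.

The associated publication concerns a mouse model for noninvasive bioluminescent imaging of HIF prolyl hydroxylase activity. In that context, a plain luciferase expression plasmid would plausibly act as a constitutive reporter or control alongside regulated luciferase fusions, although the record does not state its specific role. More generally, it is suited to transient or stable luciferase expression in mammalian cells for bioluminescence assays, normalization of transfection, or cell labelling for imaging.
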