>Addgene plasmid #18964 | Luciferase-pcDNA3 | addgene partial sequence | sequence record 162693 | BGH-rev 5'-TAGAAGGCACAGTCGAGG-3'
TATAGAATAGGGCCCTCTAGAATTACACGGCGATCTTTCCGCCCTTCTTGGCCTTTATGAGGATCTCTCT
GATTTTTCTTGCGTCGAGTTTTCCGGTAAGACCTTTCGGTACTTCGTCCACAAACACAACTCCTCCGCGC
AACTTTTTCGCGGTTGTTACTTGACTGGCGACGTAATCCACGATCTCTTTTTCCGTCATCGTCTTTCCGT
GCTCCAAAACAACAACGGCGGCGGGAAGTTCACCGGCGTCATCGTCGGGAAGACCTGCGACACCTGCGTC
GAAGATGTTGGGGTGTTGGAGCAAGATGGATTCCAATTCAGCGGGAGCCACCTGATAGCCTTTGTACTTA
ATCAGAGACTTCAGGCGGTCAACGATGAAGAAGTGTTCGTCTTCGTCCCAGTAAGCTATGTCTCCAGAAT
GTAGCCATCCATCCTTGTCAATCAAGGCGTTGGTCGCTTCCGGATTGTTTACATAACCGGACATAATCAT
AGGACCTCTCACACACAGTTCGCCTCTTTGATTAACGCCCAGCGTTTTCCCGGTATCCAGATCCACAACC
TTCGCTTCAAAAAATGGAACAACTTTACCGACCGCGCCCGGTTTATCATCCCCCTCGGGTGTAATCAGAA
TAGCTGATGTAGTCTCAGTGAGCCCATATCCTTGCCTGATACCTGGCAGATGGAACCTCTTGGCAACCGC
TTCCCCGACTTCCTTAGAGAGGGGAGCGCCACCAGAAGCAATTTCGTGTAAATTAGATAAATCGTATTTG
TCAATCAGAGTGCTTTTGGCGAAGAAGGAGAATAGGGTTGGCACCAGCAGCGCACTTTGAATCTTGTAAT
CCTGAAGGCTCCTCAGAAACAG
