>Addgene plasmid #18964 | Luciferase-pcDNA3 | addgene partial sequence | sequence record 162695 | CMV-F 5'-CGCAAATGGGCGGTAGGCGTG-3'
ACTAGAGAACCCACTGCTTACTGGCTTATCGAAATTAATACGACTCACTATAGGGAGACCCAAGCTTGGC
ATTCCGGTACTGTTGGTAAAGCCACCATGGAAGACGCCAAAAACATAAAGAAAGGCCCGGCGCCATTCTA
TCCGCTGGAAGATGGAACCGCTGGAGAGCAACTGCATAAGGCTATGAAGAGATACGCCCTGGTTCCTGGA
ACAATTGCTTTTACAGATGCACATATCGAGGTGGACATCACTTACGCTGAGTACTTCGAAATGTCCGTTC
GGTTGGCAGAAGCTATGAAACGATATGGGCTGAATACAAATCACAGAATCGTCGTATGCAGTGAAAACTC
TCTTCAATTCTTTATGCCGGTGTTGGGCGCGTTATTTATCGGAGTTGCAGTTGCGCCCGCGAACGACATT
TATAATGAACGTGAATTGCTCAACAGTATGGGCATTTCGCAGCCTACCGTGGTGTTCGTTTCCAAAAAGG
GGTTGCAAAAAATTTTGAACGTGCAAAAAAAGCTCCCAATCATCCAAAAAATTATTATCATGGATTCTAA
AACGGATTACCAGGGATTTCAGTCGATGTACACGTTCGTCACATCTCATCTACCTCCCGGTTTTAATGAA
TACGATTTTGTGCCAGAGTCCTTCGATAGGGACAAGACAATTGCACTGATCATGAACTCCTCTGGATCTA
CTGGTCTGCCTAAAGGTGTCGCTCTGCCTCATAGAACTGCCTGCGTGAGATTCTCGCATGCCAGAGATCC
TATTTTTGGCAATCAAATCATTCCGGATACTGCGATTTTAAGTGTTGTTCCATTCCATCACGGTTTTGGA
ATGTTTACTACACTCGGATATTTGATATGTGGATTTCGAGTCGTCTTAATGTATAGATTTGAAGAAGAGC
TGTTTCTGAGGAGCCTTCAGGATT
