LOCUS       Exported 7040 bp ds-DNA circular SYN 23-SEP-2022
DEFINITION  synthetic circular DNA
ACCESSION   .
VERSION     .
KEYWORDS    Luciferase-pcDNA3
SOURCE      synthetic DNA construct
  ORGANISM  synthetic DNA construct
REFERENCE   1 (bases 1 to 7040)
  AUTHORS   Safran M, Kim WY, O'Connell F, Flippin L, Gunzler V, Horner JW,
            Depinho RA, Kaelin WG
  TITLE     Mouse model for noninvasive imaging of HIF prolyl hydroxylase
            activity: assessment of an oral agent that stimulates erythropoietin
            production.
  JOURNAL   Proc Natl Acad Sci U S A. 2006 Jan 3. 103(1):105-10.
  PUBMED    16373502
REFERENCE   2 (bases 1 to 7040)
  AUTHORS   .
  TITLE     Direct Submission
  JOURNAL   Exported Sep 23, 2022 from SnapGene Server 1.1.58
            http://www.snapgene.com
FEATURES             Location/Qualifiers
     source          1..7040
                     /organism="synthetic DNA construct"
                     /mol_type="other DNA"
     primer_bind     complement(44..63)
                     /label=pRS-marker
                     /note="pRS vectors, use to sequence yeast selectable
                     marker"
     enhancer        235..614
                     /label=CMV enhancer
                     /note="human cytomegalovirus immediate early enhancer"
     promoter        615..818
                     /label=CMV promoter
                     /note="human cytomegalovirus (CMV) immediate early
                     promoter"
     primer_bind     769..789
                     /label=CMV-F
                     /note="Human CMV immediate early promoter, forward primer"
     primer_bind     863..882
                     /label=T7
                     /note="T7 promoter, forward primer"
     promoter        863..881
                     /label=T7 promoter
                     /note="promoter for bacteriophage T7 RNA polymerase"
     regulatory      918..927
                     /regulatory_class="other"
                     /note="vertebrate consensus sequence for strong initiation
                     of translation (Kozak, 1987)"
     CDS             924..2576
                     /codon_start=1
                     /gene="luc+"
                     /product="firefly luciferase"
                     /label=luciferase
                     /note="enhanced luc+ version of the luciferase gene"
                     /translation="MEDAKNIKKGPAPFYPLEDGTAGEQLHKAMKRYALVPGTIAFTDA
                     HIEVDITYAEYFEMSVRLAEAMKRYGLNTNHRIVVCSENSLQFFMPVLGALFIGVAVAP
                     ANDIYNERELLNSMGISQPTVVFVSKKGLQKILNVQKKLPIIQKIIIMDSKTDYQGFQS
                     MYTFVTSHLPPGFNEYDFVPESFDRDKTIALIMNSSGSTGLPKGVALPHRTACVRFSHA
                     RDPIFGNQIIPDTAILSVVPFHHGFGMFTTLGYLICGFRVVLMYRFEEELFLRSLQDYK
                     IQSALLVPTLFSFFAKSTLIDKYDLSNLHEIASGGAPLSKEVGEAVAKRFHLPGIRQGY
                     GLTETTSAILITPEGDDKPGAVGKVVPFFEAKVVDLDTGKTLGVNQRGELCVRGPMIMS
                     GYVNNPEATNALIDKDGWLHSGDIAYWDEDEHFFIVDRLKSLIKYKGYQVAPAELESIL
                     LQHPNIFDAGVAGLPDDDAGELPAAVVVLEHGKTMTEKEIVDYVASQVTTAKKLRGGVV
                     FVDEVPKGLTGKLDARKIREILIKAKKGGKIAV"
     primer_bind     complement(990..1008)
                     /label=LucNrev
                     /note="Firefly luciferase, reverse primer"
     promoter        complement(2593..2611)
                     /label=SP6 promoter
                     /note="promoter for bacteriophage SP6 RNA polymerase"
     primer_bind     complement(2594..2611)
                     /label=SP6
                     /note="SP6 promoter, forward primer"
     primer_bind     complement(2631..2648)
                     /label=BGH-rev
                     /note="Bovine growth hormone terminator, reverse primer.
                     Also called BGH reverse"
     polyA_signal    2637..2861
                     /label=bGH poly(A) signal
                     /note="bovine growth hormone polyadenylation signal"
     rep_origin      2907..3335
                     /direction=RIGHT
                     /label=f1 ori
                     /note="f1 bacteriophage origin of replication; arrow
                     indicates direction of (+) strand synthesis"
     primer_bind     complement(2994..3013)
                     /label=F1ori-R
                     /note="F1 origin, reverse primer"
     primer_bind     3204..3225
                     /label=F1ori-F
                     /note="F1 origin, forward primer"
     primer_bind     complement(3344..3364)
                     /label=pBABE 3'
                     /note="SV40 enhancer, reverse primer for pBABE vectors"
     promoter        3349..3678
                     /label=SV40 promoter
                     /note="SV40 enhancer and early promoter"
     rep_origin      3529..3664
                     /label=SV40 ori
                     /note="SV40 origin of replication"
     primer_bind     3591..3610
                     /label=SV40pro-F
                     /note="SV40 promoter/origin, forward primer"
     CDS             3745..4539
                     /codon_start=1
                     /gene="aph(3')-II (or nptII)"
                     /product="aminoglycoside phosphotransferase from Tn5"
                     /label=NeoR/KanR
                     /note="confers resistance to neomycin, kanamycin, and G418
                     (Geneticin(R))"
                     /translation="MIEQDGLHAGSPAAWVERLFGYDWAQQTIGCSDAAVFRLSAQGRP
                     VLFVKTDLSGALNELQDEAARLSWLATTGVPCAAVLDVVTEAGRDWLLLGEVPGQDLLS
                     SHLAPAEKVSIMADAMRRLHTLDPATCPFDHQAKHRIERARTRMEAGLVDQDDLDEEHQ
                     GLAPAELFARLKARMPDGEDLVVTHGDACLPNIMVENGRFSGFIDCGRLGVADRYQDIA
                     LATRDIAEELGGEWADRFLVLYGIAAPDSQRIAFYRLLDEFF"
     primer_bind     complement(3799..3818)
                     /label=Neo-R
                     /note="Neomycin resistance gene, reverse primer"
     primer_bind     4409..4428
                     /label=Neo-F
                     /note="Neomycin resistance gene, forward primer"
     polyA_signal    4713..4834
                     /label=SV40 poly(A) signal
                     /note="SV40 polyadenylation signal"
     primer_bind     complement(4750..4769)
                     /label=SV40pA-R
                     /note="SV40 polyA, reverse primer"
     primer_bind     4804..4823
                     /label=EBV-rev
                     /note="SV40 polyA terminator, reverse primer"
     primer_bind     complement(4883..4899)
                     /label=M13 rev
                     /note="common sequencing primer, one of multiple similar
                     variants"
     primer_bind     complement(4883..4899)
                     /label=M13 Reverse
                     /note="In lacZ gene. Also called M13-rev"
     primer_bind     complement(4896..4918)
                     /label=M13/pUC Reverse
                     /note="In lacZ gene"
     protein_bind    4907..4923
                     /label=lac operator
                     /bound_moiety="lac repressor encoded by lacI"
                     /note="The lac repressor binds to the lac operator to
                     inhibit transcription in E. coli. This inhibition can be
                     relieved by adding lactose or
                     isopropyl-beta-D-thiogalactopyranoside (IPTG)."
     promoter        complement(4931..4961)
                     /label=lac promoter
                     /note="promoter for the E. coli lac operon"
     protein_bind    4976..4997
                     /label=CAP binding site
                     /bound_moiety="E. coli catabolite activator protein"
                     /note="CAP binding activates transcription in the presence
                     of cAMP."
     primer_bind     complement(5114..5131)
                     /label=L4440
                     /note="L4440 vector, forward primer"
     rep_origin      complement(5285..5873)
                     /direction=LEFT
                     /label=ori
                     /note="high-copy-number ColE1/pMB1/pBR322/pUC origin of
                     replication"
     primer_bind     complement(5365..5384)
                     /label=pBR322ori-F
                     /note="pBR322 origin, forward primer"
     CDS             complement(6044..6904)
                     /codon_start=1
                     /gene="bla"
                     /product="beta-lactamase"
                     /label=AmpR
                     /note="confers resistance to ampicillin, carbenicillin, and
                     related antibiotics"
                     /translation="MSIQHFRVALIPFFAAFCLPVFAHPETLVKVKDAEDQLGARVGYI
                     ELDLNSGKILESFRPEERFPMMSTFKVLLCGAVLSRIDAGQEQLGRRIHYSQNDLVEYS
                     PVTEKHLTDGMTVRELCSAAITMSDNTAANLLLTTIGGPKELTAFLHNMGDHVTRLDRW
                     EPELNEAIPNDERDTTMPVAMATTLRKLLTGELLTLASRQQLIDWMEADKVAGPLLRSA
                     LPAGWFIADKSGAGERGSRGIIAALGPDGKPSRIVVIYTTGSQATMDERNRQIAEIGAS
                     LIKHW"
     primer_bind     6667..6686
                     /label=Amp-R
                     /note="Ampicillin resistance gene, reverse primer"
     promoter        complement(6905..7009)
                     /gene="bla"
                     /label=AmpR promoter
ORIGIN
        1 gacggatcgg gagatctccc gatcccctat ggtgcactct cagtacaatc tgctctgatg
       61 ccgcatagtt aagccagtat ctgctccctg cttgtgtgtt ggaggtcgct gagtagtgcg
      121 cgagcaaaat ttaagctaca acaaggcaag gcttgaccga caattgcatg aagaatctgc
      181 ttagggttag gcgttttgcg ctgcttcgcg atgtacgggc cagatatacg cgttgacatt
      241 gattattgac tagttattaa tagtaatcaa ttacggggtc attagttcat agcccatata
      301 tggagttccg cgttacataa cttacggtaa atggcccgcc tggctgaccg cccaacgacc
      361 cccgcccatt gacgtcaata atgacgtatg ttcccatagt aacgccaata gggactttcc
      421 attgacgtca atgggtggag tatttacggt aaactgccca cttggcagta catcaagtgt
      481 atcatatgcc aagtacgccc cctattgacg tcaatgacgg taaatggccc gcctggcatt
      541 atgcccagta catgacctta tgggactttc ctacttggca gtacatctac gtattagtca
      601 tcgctattac catggtgatg cggttttggc agtacatcaa tgggcgtgga tagcggtttg
      661 actcacgggg atttccaagt ctccacccca ttgacgtcaa tgggagtttg ttttggcacc
      721 aaaatcaacg ggactttcca aaatgtcgta acaactccgc cccattgacg caaatgggcg
      781 gtaggcgtgt acggtgggag gtctatataa gcagagctct ctggctaact agagaaccca
      841 ctgcttactg gcttatcgaa attaatacga ctcactatag ggagacccaa gcttggcatt
      901 ccggtactgt tggtaaagcc accatggaag acgccaaaaa cataaagaaa ggcccggcgc
      961 cattctatcc gctggaagat ggaaccgctg gagagcaact gcataaggct atgaagagat
     1021 acgccctggt tcctggaaca attgctttta cagatgcaca tatcgaggtg gacatcactt
     1081 acgctgagta cttcgaaatg tccgttcggt tggcagaagc tatgaaacga tatgggctga
     1141 atacaaatca cagaatcgtc gtatgcagtg aaaactctct tcaattcttt atgccggtgt
     1201 tgggcgcgtt atttatcgga gttgcagttg cgcccgcgaa cgacatttat aatgaacgtg
     1261 aattgctcaa cagtatgggc atttcgcagc ctaccgtggt gttcgtttcc aaaaaggggt
     1321 tgcaaaaaat tttgaacgtg caaaaaaagc tcccaatcat ccaaaaaatt attatcatgg
     1381 attctaaaac ggattaccag ggatttcagt cgatgtacac gttcgtcaca tctcatctac
     1441 ctcccggttt taatgaatac gattttgtgc cagagtcctt cgatagggac aagacaattg
     1501 cactgatcat gaactcctct ggatctactg gtctgcctaa aggtgtcgct ctgcctcata
     1561 gaactgcctg cgtgagattc tcgcatgcca gagatcctat ttttggcaat caaatcattc
     1621 cggatactgc gattttaagt gttgttccat tccatcacgg ttttggaatg tttactacac
     1681 tcggatattt gatatgtgga tttcgagtcg tcttaatgta tagatttgaa gaagagctgt
     1741 ttctgaggag ccttcaggat tacaagattc aaagtgcgct gctggtgcca accctattct
     1801 ccttcttcgc caaaagcact ctgattgaca aatacgattt atctaattta cacgaaattg
     1861 cttctggtgg cgctcccctc tctaaggaag tcggggaagc ggttgccaag aggttccatc
     1921 tgccaggtat caggcaagga tatgggctca ctgagactac atcagctatt ctgattacac
     1981 ccgaggggga tgataaaccg ggcgcggtcg gtaaagttgt tccatttttt gaagcgaagg
     2041 ttgtggatct ggataccggg aaaacgctgg gcgttaatca aagaggcgaa ctgtgtgtga
     2101 gaggtcctat gattatgtcc ggttatgtaa acaatccgga agcgaccaac gccttgattg
     2161 acaaggatgg atggctacat tctggagaca tagcttactg ggacgaagac gaacacttct
     2221 tcatcgttga ccgcctgaag tctctgatta agtacaaagg ctatcaggtg gctcccgctg
     2281 aattggaatc catcttgctc caacacccca acatcttcga cgcaggtgtc gcaggtcttc
     2341 ccgacgatga cgccggtgaa cttcccgccg ccgttgttgt tttggagcac ggaaagacga
     2401 tgacggaaaa agagatcgtg gattacgtcg ccagtcaagt aacaaccgcg aaaaagttgc
     2461 gcggaggagt tgtgtttgtg gacgaagtac cgaaaggtct taccggaaaa ctcgacgcaa
     2521 gaaaaatcag agagatcctc ataaaggcca agaagggcgg aaagatcgcc gtgtaattct
     2581 agagggccct attctatagt gtcacctaaa tgctagagct cgctgatcag cctcgactgt
     2641 gccttctagt tgccagccat ctgttgtttg cccctccccc gtgccttcct tgaccctgga
     2701 aggtgccact cccactgtcc tttcctaata aaatgaggaa attgcatcgc attgtctgag
     2761 taggtgtcat tctattctgg ggggtggggt ggggcaggac agcaaggggg aggattggga
     2821 agacaatagc aggcatgctg gggatgcggt gggctctatg gcttctgagg cggaaagaac
     2881 cagctggggc tctagggggt atccccnnnn nnnnnnnnnn nnnnnnnnnn nnnnnnnnnn
     2941 nnnnnnnnnn nnnnnnnnnn nnnnnnnnnn nnnnnnnnnn nnnnnnnnnn nnnnnnnnnn
     3001 nnnnnnnnnn nnnnnnnnnn nnnnnnnnnn cnnnnnnnnn nnnnnnnnnn nnnnnnnnnn
     3061 nnnnnnnnnn nnnnnnnnnn nnnnnnnnnn nnnnnnnnnn nnnnnnnnnn nnnnnnnnnn
     3121 nnannnnnnn nnnnnnnnnn nnnnnnnnnn nnnnnnnnnn nnnnnnnnnn nncctttgac
     3181 gttggagtcc acgttcttta atagtggact cttgttccaa actggaacaa cactcaaccc
     3241 tatctcggtc tattcttttg atttataagg gattttgccg atttcggcct attggttaaa
     3301 aaatgagctg atttaacaaa aatttaacgc gaattaattc tgtggaatgt gtgtcagtta
     3361 gggtgtggaa agtccccagg ctccccagca ggcagaagta tgcaaagcat gcatctcaat
     3421 tagtcagcaa ccaggtgtgg aaagtcccca ggctccccag caggcagaag tatgcaaagc
     3481 atgcatctca attagtcagc aaccatagtc ccgcccctaa ctccgcccat cccgccccta
     3541 actccgccca gttccgccca ttctccgccc catggctgac taattttttt tatttatgca
     3601 gaggccgagg ccgcctctgc ctctgagcta ttccagaagt agtgaggagg cttttttgga
     3661 ggcctaggct tttgcaaaaa gctcccggga gcttgtatat ccattttcgg atctgatcaa
     3721 gagacaggat gaggatcgtt tcgcatgatt gaacaagatg gattgcacgc aggttctccg
     3781 gccgcttggg tggagaggct attcggctat gactgggcac aacagacaat cggctgctct
     3841 gatgccgccg tgttccggct gtcagcgcag gggcgcccgg ttctttttgt caagaccgac
     3901 ctgtccggtg ccctgaatga actgcaggac gaggcagcgc ggctatcgtg gctggccacg
     3961 acgggcgttc cttgcgcagc tgtgctcgac gttgtcactg aagcgggaag ggactggctg
     4021 ctattgggcg aagtgccggg gcaggatctc ctgtcatctc accttgctcc tgccgagaaa
     4081 gtatccatca tggctgatgc aatgcggcgg ctgcatacgc ttgatccggc tacctgccca
     4141 ttcgaccacc aagcgaaaca tcgcatcgag cgagcacgta ctcggatgga agccggtctt
     4201 gtcgatcagg atgatctgga cgaagagcat caggggctcg cgccagccga actgttcgcc
     4261 aggctcaagg cgcgcatgcc cgacggcgag gatctcgtcg tgacccatgg cgatgcctgc
     4321 ttgccgaata tcatggtgga aaatggccgc ttttctggat tcatcgactg tggccggctg
     4381 ggtgtggcgg accgctatca ggacatagcg ttggctaccc gtgatattgc tgaagagctt
     4441 ggcggcgaat gggctgaccg cttcctcgtg ctttacggta tcgccgctcc cgattcgcag
     4501 cgcatcgcct tctatcgcct tcttgacgag ttcttctgag cgggactctg gggttcgaaa
     4561 tgaccgacca agcgacgccc aacctgccat cacgagattt cgattccacc gccgccttct
     4621 atgaaaggtt gggcttcgga atcgttttcc gggacgccgg ctggatgatc ctccagcgcg
     4681 gggatctcat gctggagttc ttcgcccacc ccaacttgtt tattgcagct tataatggtt
     4741 acaaataaag caatagcatc acaaatttca caaataaagc atttttttca ctgcattcta
     4801 gttgtggttt gtccaaactc atcaatgtat cttatcatgt ctgtataccg tcgacctcta
     4861 gctagagctt ggcgtaatca tggtcatagc tgtttcctgt gtgaaattgt tatccgctca
     4921 caattccaca caacatacga gccggaagca taaagtgtaa agcctggggt gcctaatgag
     4981 tgagctaact cacattaatt gcgttgcgct cactgcccgc tttccagtcg ggaaacctgt
     5041 cgtgccagct gcattaatga atcggccaac gcgcggggag aggcggtttg cgtattgggc
     5101 gctcttccgc ttcctcgctc actgactcgc tgcgctcggt cgttcggctg cggcgagcgg
     5161 tatcagctca ctcaaaggcg gtaatacggt tatccacaga atcaggggat aacgcaggaa
     5221 agaacatgtg agcaaaaggc cagcaaaagg ccaggaaccg taaaaaggcc gcgttgctgg
     5281 cgtttttcca taggctccgc ccccctgacg agcatcacaa aaatcgacgc tcaagtcaga
     5341 ggtggcgaaa cccgacagga ctataaagat accaggcgtt tccccctgga agctccctcg
     5401 tgcgctctcc tgttccgacc ctgccgctta ccggatacct gtccgccttt ctcccttcgg
     5461 gaagcgtggc gctttctcat agctcacgct gtaggtatct cagttcggtg taggtcgttc
     5521 gctccaagct gggctgtgtg cacgaacccc ccgttcagcc cgaccgctgc gccttatccg
     5581 gtaactatcg tcttgagtcc aacccggtaa gacacgactt atcgccactg gcagcagcca
     5641 ctggtaacag gattagcaga gcgaggtatg taggcggtgc tacagagttc ttgaagtggt
     5701 ggcctaacta cggctacact agaagaacag tatttggtat ctgcgctctg ctgaagccag
     5761 ttaccttcgg aaaaagagtt ggtagctctt gatccggcaa acaaaccacc gctggtagcg
     5821 gtggtttttt tgtttgcaag cagcagatta cgcgcagaaa aaaaggatct caagaagatc
     5881 ctttgatctt ttctacgggg tctgacgctc agtggaacga aaactcacgt taagggattt
     5941 tggtcatgag attatcaaaa aggatcttca cctagatcct tttaaattaa aaatgaagtt
     6001 ttaaatcaat ctaaagtata tatgagtaaa cttggtctga cagttaccaa tgcttaatca
     6061 gtgaggcacc tatctcagcg atctgtctat ttcgttcatc catagttgcc tgactccccg
     6121 tcgtgtagat aactacgata cgggagggct taccatctgg ccccagtgct gcaatgatac
     6181 cgcgagaccc acgctcaccg gctccagatt tatcagcaat aaaccagcca gccggaaggg
     6241 ccgagcgcag aagtggtcct gcaactttat ccgcctccat ccagtctatt aattgttgcc
     6301 gggaagctag agtaagtagt tcgccagtta atagtttgcg caacgttgtt gccattgcta
     6361 caggcatcgt ggtgtcacgc tcgtcgtttg gtatggcttc attcagctcc ggttcccaac
     6421 gatcaaggcg agttacatga tcccccatgt tgtgcaaaaa agcggttagc tccttcggtc
     6481 ctccgatcgt tgtcagaagt aagttggccg cagtgttatc actcatggtt atggcagcac
     6541 tgcataattc tcttactgtc atgccatccg taagatgctt ttctgtgact ggtgagtact
     6601 caaccaagtc attctgagaa tagtgtatgc ggcgaccgag ttgctcttgc ccggcgtcaa
     6661 tacgggataa taccgcgcca catagcagaa ctttaaaagt gctcatcatt ggaaaacgtt
     6721 cttcggggcg aaaactctca aggatcttac cgctgttgag atccagttcg atgtaaccca
     6781 ctcgtgcacc caactgatct tcagcatctt ttactttcac cagcgtttct gggtgagcaa
     6841 aaacaggaag gcaaaatgcc gcaaaaaagg gaataagggc gacacggaaa tgttgaatac
     6901 tcatactctt cctttttcaa tattattgaa gcatttatca gggttattgt ctcatgagcg
     6961 gatacatatt tgaatgtatt tagaaaaata aacaaatagg ggttccgcgc acatttcccc
     7021 gaaaagtgcc acctgacgtc
//
